>Addgene plasmid #170345 | Epac-S-H150 | addgene full sequence | sequence record 344646 | Addgene NGS Result
GGTAGGCGTGTACGGTGGGAGGTCTATATAAGCAGAGCTCTCTGGCTAACTAGAGAACCCACTGCTTACT
GGCTTATCGAAATTAATACGACTCACTATAGGGAGACCCAAGCTTGCCGCCACCATGGGGGGTTCTCATC
ATCATCATCATCATGGTGCGGCCGCAATGGTGAGCAAGGGCGAGGAGCTGTTCACCGGGGTGGTGCCCAT
CCTGGTCGAGCTGGACGGCGACGTAAACGGCCACAAGTTCAGCGTGTCCGGCGAGGGCGAGGGCGATGCC
ACCTACGGCAAGCTGACCCTGAAGTTCATCTGCACCACCGGCAAGCTGCCCGTGCCCTGGCCCACCCTCG
TGACCACCCTGTCCTGGGGCGTGCAGTGCTTCGCCCGCTACCCCGACCACATGAAGCAGCACGACTTCTT
CAAGTCCGCCATGCCCGAAGGCTACGTCCAGGAGCGCACCATCTTCTTCAAGGACGACGGCAACTACAAG
ACCCGCGCCGAGGTGAAGTTCGAGGGCGACACCCTGGTGAACCGCATCGAGCTGAAGGGCATCGACTTCA
AGGAGGACGGCAACATCCTGGGGCACAAGCTGGAGTACAACTACTTTAGCGACAACGTCTATATCACCGC
CGACAAGCAGAAGAACGGCATCAAGGCCAACTTCAAGATCCGCCACAACATCGAGGACGGCGGCGTGCAG
CTCGCCGACCACTACCAGCAGAACACCCCCATCGGCGACGGCCCCGTGCTGCTGCCCGACAACCACTACC
TGAGCACCCAGTCCAAGCTGAGCAAAGACCCCAACGAGAAGCGCGATCACATGGTCCTGCTGGAGTTCGT
GACCGCCGCCCGATATCAGCCCGTGGGAACTCATGAGATGGAGGAGGAGTTGGCCGAAGCTGTGGCCCTG
CTCTCCCAGCGGGGGCCTGACGCCCTGCTCACTGTGGCACTTCGAAAGCCCCCAGGTCAGCGCACGGATG
AAGAGCTGGACCTCATCTTTGAGGAGCTGCTGCACATCAAGGCTGTGGCCCACCTCTCCAACTCGGTGAA
GCGAGAATTAGCGGCTGTTCTGCTCTTTGAACCACACAGCAAGGCAGGGACCGTGTTGTTCAGCCAGGGG
GACAAGGGCACTTCGTGGTACATTATCTGGAAGGGATCTGTCAACGTGGTGACCCATGGCAAGGGGCTGG
TGACCACCCTGCATGAGGGAGATGATTTTGGACAGCTGGCTCTGGTGAATGATGCACCCCGGGCAGCCAC
CATCATCCTGCGAGAAGACAACTGTCATTTCCTGCGTGTGGACAAGCAGGACTTCAACCGTATCATCAAG
GATGTGGAGGCAAAGACCATGCGGCTGGAAGAACATGGCAAAGTGGTGCTGGTGCTGGAGAGAGCCTCTC
AGGGCGCCGGCCCTTCCCGACCCCCAACCCCAGGCAGGAACCGGTATACAGTGATGTCTGGCACCCCAGA
GAAGATCCTAGAGCTTCTGTTGGAGGCCATGGGACCAGATTCCAGTGCTCATGACCCAACAGAGACATTC
CTCAGCGACTTCCTCCTGACCCACAGGGTCTTCATGCCCAGCGCCCAACTCTGCGCTGCCCTTCTGCACC
ACTTCCATGTGGAGCCTGCGGGTGGCAGCGAGCAGGAGCGCAGCACCTACGTCTGCAACAAGAGGCAGCA
GATCTTGCGGCTGGTCAGCCAGTGGGTGGCCCTGTATGGCTCCATGCTCCACACTGACCCTGTGGCCACC
AGCTTCCTCCAGAAACTCTCAGACCTGGTGGGCAGGGACACCCGACTCAGCAACCTGCTGAGGGAGCAGT
GGCCAGAGAGGCGGCGATGCCACAGGTTGGAGAATGGCTGTGGGAATGCATCTCCTCAGATGAAGGCCCG
GAACTTGCCTGTTTGGCTCCCCAACCAGGACGAGCCCCTTCCTGGCAGCAGCTGTGCCATCCAAGTTGGG
GATAAAGTCCCCTATGACATCTGCCGGCCAGACCACTCAGTGTTGACCCTGCAGCTGCCTGTGACAGCCT
CCGTGAGAGAGGTGATGGCAGCGTTGGCCCAGGAGGATGGCTGGACCAAGGGGCAGGTGCTGGTGAAGGT
CAATTCTGCAGGTGATGCCATTGGCCTGCAGCCAGATGCCCGTGGTGTGGCCACATCTCTGGGGCTCAAT
GAGCGTCTCTTTGTTGTCAACCCACAGGAAGCGCATGAGCTGATCCCACACCCTGACCAGCTGGGGCCCA
CTGTGGGCTCTGCTGAGGGGCTGGACCTGGTGAGTGCCAAGGACCTGGCAGGCCAGCTGACGGACCACGA
CTGGAGCCTCTTCAACAGTATCCACCAGGTGGAGCTGATCCACTATGTGCTGGGCCCCCAGCATCTGCGG
GATGTCACCACCGCCAACCTGGAGCGCTTCATGCGCCGCTTCAATGAGCTGCAGTACTGGGTGGCCACCG
AGCTGTGTCTCTGCCCCGTGCCCGGCCCCCGGGCCCAGCTGCTCAGGAAGTTCATTAAGCTGGCGGCCCA
CCTCAAGGAGCAGAAGAATCTCAATTCCTTCTTTGCCGTCATGTTTGGCCTCAGCAACTCGGCCATCAGC
CGCCTAGCCCACACCTGGGAGCGGCTGCCCCACAAAGTCCGGAAGCTGTACTCCGCCCTCGAGAGGCTGC
TGGATCCCTCATGGAACCACCGGGTATACCGACTGGCCCTCGCCAAGCTCTCCCCTCCTGTCATCCCCTT
CATGCCCCTTCTTCTCAAAGACATGGCCGCCATTCATGAGGGAAACCACACACTAGTGGAGAATCTCATC
AACTTTGAGAAGATGAGAATGATGGCCAGAGCCGCGCGGATGCTGCACCACTGCCGAAGCCACAACCCTG
TGCCTCTCTCACCACTCAGAAGCCGAGTTTCCCACCTCCACGAGGACAGCCAGGTGGCGAGGATTTCCAC
ATGCTCGGAGCAGTCCCTGAGCACCCGGAGTCCAGCCAGCACCTGGGCTTATGTCCAGCAGCTGAAGGTC
ATTGACAACCAGCGGGAACTCTCCCGCCTCTCCCGAGAGCTGGAGCCAGCTAGCAGCTCAATGGGCAGCG
TGCAGCTCGCCGACCACTACCAGCAGAACACCCCCATCGGCGACGGCCCCGTGCTGCTGCCCGACAACCA
CTACCTGAGCTACCAGTCCGCCCTGAGCAAAGACCCCAACGAGAAGCGCGATCACATGGTCCTGCTGGAG
TTCGTGACCGCCGCCGGGATCACTCTCGGCATGGACGAGCTGTACAAGGGCGGTACCGGCGGCAGCATGG
TGAGCAAGGGCGAGGAGCTGTTCACCGGGGTGGTGCCCATCCTGGTCGAGCTGGACGGCGACGTAAACGG
CCACAAGTTCAGCGTGTCCGGCGAGGGCGAGGGCGATGCCACCTACGGCAAGCTGACCCTGAAGTTCATC
TGCACCACCGGCAAGCTGCCCGTGCCCTGGCCCACCCTCGTGACCACCTTCGGCTACGGCCTGATGTGCT
TCGCCCGCTACCCCGACCACATGAAGCAGCACGACTTCTTCAAGTCCGCCATGCCCGAAGGCTACGTCCA
GGAGCGCACCATCTTCTTCAAGGACGACGGCAACTACAAGACCCGCGCCGAGGTGAAGTTCGAGGGCGAC
ACCCTGGTGAACCGCATCGAGCTGAAGGGCATCGACTTCAAGGAGGACGGCAACATCCTGGGGCACAAGC
TGGAGTACAACTACAACAGCCACAACGTCTATATCATGGCCGACAAGCAGAAGAACGGCATCAAGGTGAA
CTTCAAGATCCGCCACAACATCGAGCCGAATTCCCTCGAGGTTAACGCGGCGCGCCTCTAATCTAGAGGG
CCCTATTCTATAGTGTCACCTAAATGCTAGAGCTCGCTGATCAGCCTCGACTGTGCCTTCTAGTTGCCAG
CCATCTGTTGTTTGCCCCTCCCCCGTGCCTTCCTTGACCCTGGAAGGTGCCACTCCCACTGTCCTTTCCT
AATAAAATGAGGAAATTGCATCGCATTGTCTGAGTAGGTGTCATTCTATTCTGGGGGGTGGGGTGGGGCA
GGACAGCAAGGGGGAGGATTGGGAAGACAATAGCAGGCATGCTGGGGATGCGGTGGGCTCTATGGCTTCT
GAGGCGGAAAGAACCAGCTGGGGCTCTAGGGGGTATCCCC
[124 nt withheld, positions 4171-4294]
C
[91 nt withheld, positions 4296-4386]
A
[49 nt withheld, positions 4388-4436]
CCTTTGACGTTGGAGTCCACGTTCTTT
[37 nt withheld, positions 4464-4500]
ACCCTATCTCGGTCTATTCTTTTGATTTATAAGGGATTTTGCCGATTTCGGCCTATTGGTTAAAAAATGA
GCTGATTTAACAAAAATTTAACGCGAATTAATTCTGTGGAATGTGTGTCAGTTAGGGTGTGGAAAGTCCC
CAGGCTCCCCAGCAGGCAGAAGTATGCAAAGCATGCATCTCAATTAGTCAGCAACCAGGTGTGGAAAGTC
CCCAGGCTCCCCAGCAGGCAGAAGTATGCAAAGCATGCATCTCAATTAGTCAGCAACCATAGTCCCGCCC
CTAACTCCGCCCATCCCGCCCCTAACTCCGCCCAGTTCCGCCCATTCTCCGCCCCATGGCTGACTAATTT
TTTTTATTTATGCAGAGGCCGAGGCCGCCTCTGCCTCTGAGCTATTCCAGAAGTAGTGAGGAGGCTTTTT
TGGAGGCCTAGGCTTTTGCAAAAAGCTCCCGGGAGCTTGTATATCCATTTTCGGATCTGATCAAGAGACA
GGATGAGGATCGTTTCGCATGATTGAACAAGATGGATTGCACGCAGGTTCTCCGGCCGCTTGGGTGGAGA
GGCTATTCGGCTATGACTGGGCACAACAGACAATCGGCTGCTCTGATGCCGCCGTGTTCCGGCTGTCAGC
GCAGGGGCGCCCGGTTCTTTTTGTCAAGACCGACCTGTCCGGTGCCCTGAATGAACTGCAGGACGAGGCA
GCGCGGCTATCGTGGCTGGCCACGACGGGCGTTCCTTGCGCAGCTGTGCTCGACGTTGTCACTGAAGCGG
GAAGGGACTGGCTGCTATTGGGCGAAGTGCCGGGGCAGGATCTCCTGTCATCTCACCTTGCTCCTGCCGA
GAAAGTATCCATCATGGCTGATGCAATGCGGCGGCTGCATACGCTTGATCCGGCTACCTGCCCATTCGAC
CACCAAGCGAAACATCGCATCGAGCGAGCACGTACTCGGATGGAAGCCGGTCTTGTCGATCAGGATGATC
TGGACGAAGAGCATCAGGGGCTCGCGCCAGCCGAACTGTTCGCCAGGCTCAAGGCGCGCATGCCCGACGG
CGAGGATCTCGTCGTGACCCATGGCGATGCCTGCTTGCCGAATATCATGGTGGAAAATGGCCGCTTTTCT
GGATTCATCGACTGTGGCCGGCTGGGTGTGGCGGACCGCTATCAGGACATAGCGTTGGCTACCCGTGATA
TTGCTGAAGAGCTTGGCGGCGAATGGGCTGACCGCTTCCTCGTGCTTTACGGTATCGCCGCTCCCGATTC
GCAGCGCATCGCCTTCTATCGCCTTCTTGACGAGTTCTTCTGAGCGGGACTCTGGGGTTCGAAATGACCG
ACCAAGCGACGCCCAACCTGCCATCACGAGATTTCGATTCCACCGCCGCCTTCTATGAAAGGTTGGGCTT
CGGAATCGTTTTCCGGGACGCCGGCTGGATGATCCTCCAGCGCGGGGATCTCATGCTGGAGTTCTTCGCC
CACCCCAACTTGTTTATTGCAGCTTATAATGGTTACAAATAAAGCAATAGCATCACAAATTTCACAAATA
AAGCATTTTTTTCACTGCATTCTAGTTGTGGTTTGTCCAAACTCATCAATGTATCTTATCATGTCTGTAT
ACCGTCGACCTCTAGCTAGAGCTTGGCGTAATCATGGTCATAGCTGTTTCCTGTGTGAAATTGTTATCCG
CTCACAATTCCACACAACATACGAGCCGGAAGCATAAAGTGTAAAGCCTGGGGTGCCTAATGAGTGAGCT
AACTCACATTAATTGCGTTGCGCTCACTGCCCGCTTTCCAGTCGGGAAACCTGTCGTGCCAGCTGCATTA
ATGAATCGGCCAACGCGCGGGGAGAGGCGGTTTGCGTATTGGGCGCTCTTCCGCTTCCTCGCTCACTGAC
TCGCTGCGCTCGGTCGTTCGGCTGCGGCGAGCGGTATCAGCTCACTCAAAGGCGGTAATACGGTTATCCA
CAGAATCAGGGGATAACGCAGGAAAGAACATGTGAGCAAAAGGCCAGCAAAAGGCCAGGAACCGTAAAAA
GGCCGCGTTGCTGGCGTTTTTCCATAGGCTCCGCCCCCCTGACGAGCATCACAAAAATCGACGCTCAAGT
CAGAGGTGGCGAAACCCGACAGGACTATAAAGATACCAGGCGTTTCCCCCTGGAAGCTCCCTCGTGCGCT
CTCCTGTTCCGACCCTGCCGCTTACCGGATACCTGTCCGCCTTTCTCCCTTCGGGAAGCGTGGCGCTTTC
TCATAGCTCACGCTGTAGGTATCTCAGTTCGGTGTAGGTCGTTCGCTCCAAGCTGGGCTGTGTGCACGAA
CCCCCCGTTCAGCCCGACCGCTGCGCCTTATCCGGTAACTATCGTCTTGAGTCCAACCCGGTAAGACACG
ACTTATCGCCACTGGCAGCAGCCACTGGTAACAGGATTAGCAGAGCGAGGTATGTAGGCGGTGCTACAGA
GTTCTTGAAGTGGTGGCCTAACTACGGCTACACTAGAAGAACAGTATTTGGTATCTGCGCTCTGCTGAAG
CCAGTTACCTTCGGAAAAAGAGTTGGTAGCTCTTGATCCGGCAAACAAACCACCGCTGGTAGCGGTGGTT
TTTTTGTTTGCAAGCAGCAGATTACGCGCAGAAAAAAAGGATCTCAAGAAGATCCTTTGATCTTTTCTAC
GGGGTCTGACGCTCAGTGGAACGAAAACTCACGTTAAGGGATTTTGGTCATGAGATTATCAAAAAGGATC
TTCACCTAGATCCTTTTAAATTAAAAATGAAGTTTTAAATCAATCTAAAGTATATATGAGTAAACTTGGT
CTGACAGTTACCAATGCTTAATCAGTGAGGCACCTATCTCAGCGATCTGTCTATTTCGTTCATCCATAGT
TGCCTGACTCCCCGTCGTGTAGATAACTACGATACGGGAGGGCTTACCATCTGGCCCCAGTGCTGCAATG
ATACCGCGAGACCCACGCTCACCGGCTCCAGATTTATCAGCAATAAACCAGCCAGCCGGAAGGGCCGAGC
GCAGAAGTGGTCCTGCAACTTTATCCGCCTCCATCCAGTCTATTAATTGTTGCCGGGAAGCTAGAGTAAG
TAGTTCGCCAGTTAATAGTTTGCGCAACGTTGTTGCCATTGCTACAGGCATCGTGGTGTCACGCTCGTCG
TTTGGTATGGCTTCATTCAGCTCCGGTTCCCAACGATCAAGGCGAGTTACATGATCCCCCATGTTGTGCA
AAAAAGCGGTTAGCTCCTTCGGTCCTCCGATCGTTGTCAGAAGTAAGTTGGCCGCAGTGTTATCACTCAT
GGTTATGGCAGCACTGCATAATTCTCTTACTGTCATGCCATCCGTAAGATGCTTTTCTGTGACTGGTGAG
TACTCAACCAAGTCATTCTGAGAATAGTGTATGCGGCGACCGAGTTGCTCTTGCCCGGCGTCAATACGGG
ATAATACCGCGCCACATAGCAGAACTTTAAAAGTGCTCATCATTGGAAAACGTTCTTCGGGGCGAAAACT
CTCAAGGATCTTACCGCTGTTGAGATCCAGTTCGATGTAACCCACTCGTGCACCCAACTGATCTTCAGCA
TCTTTTACTTTCACCAGCGTTTCTGGGTGAGCAAAAACAGGAAGGCAAAATGCCGCAAAAAAGGGAATAA
GGGCGACACGGAAATGTTGAATACTCATACTCTTCCTTTTTCAATATTATTGAAGCATTTATCAGGGTTA
TTGTCTCATGAGCGGATACATATTTGAATGTATTTAGAAAAATAAACAAATAGGGGTTCCGCGCACATTT
CCCCGAAAAGTGCCACCTGACGTCGACGGATCGGGAGATCTCCCGATCCCCTATGGTGCACTCTCAGTAC
AATCTGCTCTGATGCCGCATAGTTAAGCCAGTATCTGCTCCCTGCTTGTGTGTTGGAGGTCGCTGAGTAG
TGCGCGAGCAAAATTTAAGCTACAACAAGGCAAGGCTTGACCGACAATTGCATGAAGAATCTGCTTAGGG
TTAGGCGTTTTGCGCTGCTTCGCGATGTACGGGCCAGATATACGCGTTGACATTGATTATTGACTAGTTA
TTAATAGTAATCAATTACGGGGTCATTAGTTCATAGCCCATATATGGAGTTCCGCGTTACATAACTTACG
GTAAATGGCCCGCCTGGCTGACCGCCCAACGACCCCCGCCCATTGACGTCAATAATGACGTATGTTCCCA
TAGTAACGCCAATAGGGACTTTCCATTGACGTCAATGGGTGGAGTATTTACGGTAAACTGCCCACTTGGC
AGTACATCAAGTGTATCATATGCCAAGTACGCCCCCTATTGACGTCAATGACGGTAAATGGCCCGCCTGG
CATTATGCCCAGTACATGACCTTATGGGACTTTCCTACTTGGCAGTACATCTACGTATTAGTCATCGCTA
TTACCATGGTGATGCGGTTTTGGCAGTACATCAATGGGCGTGGATAGCGGTTTGACTCACGGGGATTTCC
AAGTCTCCACCCCATTGACGTCAATGGGAGTTTGTTTTGGCACCAAAATCAACGGGACTTTCCAAAATGT
CGTAACAACTCCGCCCCATTGACGCAAATGGGC
Features (pLannotate 1.2.2; 24 found; start..end, strand, type, name):
     35..68      +  LTR            5' LTR (truncated) (fragment): truncated 5' long terminal repeat (LTR) from HIV-1
     84..102     +  promoter       T7 promoter: promoter for bacteriophage T7 RNA polymerase
    137..158     +  CDS            capTEV™ (fragment): composite tag for in vivo biotinylation, TEV protease cleavage, and 6xHis tagging
    173..886     +  CDS            W1C: W1C is a basic (constitutively fluorescent) cyan fluorescent protein published in 1998, derived from Aequorea victoria.
    857..3058    +  CDS            RAPGEF3 (fragment): RPGF3_HUMAN - Also known as CGEF1, EPAC, EPAC1. Experimental evidence at protein level: Swiss-Prot protein existence level 1. Guanine nucleotide exchange factor (GEF) for RAP1A and RAP2A small GTPases that is activated by binding cAMP. Through simultaneous binding of PDE3B to RAPGEF3 and PIK3R6 is assembled in a signaling complex in which it activates the PI3K gamma complex and which is involved in angiogenesis. Plays a role in the modulation of the cAMP- induced dynamic control of endothelial barrier function through a pathway that is independent on Rho-mediated signaling. Required for the ac
   3078..3805    +  CDS            cp173Venus (fragment): circularly permuted form of the Venus yellow fluorescent protein (Nagai et al., 2004) efficient FRET acceptor for CFP
   3857..3875    -  promoter       SP6 promoter: promoter for bacteriophage SP6 RNA polymerase
   3901..4125    +  polyA_signal   bGH poly(A) signal: bovine growth hormone polyadenylation signal
   4129..4150    +  promoter       SV40 promoter (fragment): SV40 enhancer and early promoter
   4171..4599    +  rep_origin     f1 ori (sequence partly withheld): f1 bacteriophage origin of replication; arrow indicates direction of (+) strand synthesis
   4613..4942    +  promoter       SV40 promoter: SV40 enhancer and early promoter
   5009..5800    +  CDS            neo: KKA2_KLEPN - Also known as kan, nptII. Experimental evidence at protein level: Swiss-Prot protein existence level 1. Resistance to kanamycin, neomycin, paromomycin, ribostamycin, butirosin and gentamicin B. From Klebsiella pneumoniae.
   5824..5982    +  CDS            ble (fragment): BLE_KLEPN - Experimental evidence at protein level: Swiss-Prot protein existence level 1. Binding protein with a strong affinity to the bleomycin family of antibiotics. Binds to CL990; an antimitotic-antibiotic compound. From Klebsiella pneumoniae.
   5977..6098    +  polyA_signal   SV40 poly(A) signal: SV40 polyadenylation signal
   6171..6187    -  protein_bind   lac operator: The lac repressor binds to the lac operator to inhibit transcription in E. coli. This inhibition can be relieved by adding lactose or isopropyl-β-D-thiogalactopyranoside (IPTG). lac repressor encoded by lacI
   6195..6225    -  promoter       lac promoter: promoter for the E. coli lac operon
   6240..6261    -  protein_bind   CAP binding site: CAP binding activates transcription in the presence of cAMP. E. coli catabolite activator protein
   6274..6366    -  CDS            lacI (fragment): lac repressor; lacI; The lac repressor binds to the lac operator to inhibit transcription in E. coli. This inhibition can be relieved by adding lactose or isopropyl-β-D-thiogalactopyranoside (IPTG).
   6549..7137    -  rep_origin     ori: high-copy-number ColE1/pMB1/pBR322/pUC origin of replication
   7308..8168    -  CDS            AmpR: β-lactamase; bla; confers resistance to ampicillin, carbenicillin, and related antibiotics
   8169..8273    -  promoter       AmpR promoter: bla
   8332..8384    -  misc_feature   bom (fragment): basis of mobility region from pBR322
   8539..8918    +  enhancer       CMV enhancer: human cytomegalovirus immediate early enhancer
   8919..39      +  promoter       CMV promoter (across the origin): human cytomegalovirus (CMV) immediate early promoter
