[The description below was written by a language model from this plasmid's Addgene catalogue record and pLannotate feature annotations shown in this document.]
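Description:
Epac-S-H150 is a mammalian expression plasmid built on the pcDNA3 backbone that encodes a genetically encoded FRET biosensor for cyclic AMP. It is propagated in E. coli through a high-copy ColE1/pUC-type origin with ampicillin selection (AmpR), and it also carries an f1 origin. For mammalian cells, an SV40 early promoter drives a neomycin phosphotransferase gene followed by an SV40 polyadenylation signal, allowing G418 selection of stable transfectants.

The sensor is transcribed from the CMV immediate-early enhancer and promoter and terminated by the bovine growth hormone poly(A) signal; T7 and SP6 promoters flank the insert as in the parental vector. The open reading frame begins with a 6xHis tag, followed by a truncated mTurquoise2 cyan donor (annotated automatically as a related Aequorea cyan protein), a fragment of human EPAC1 (RAPGEF3), and a circularly permuted Citrine acceptor (cp174Cit, matched by the annotation software to the closely related cp173Venus). The EPAC moiety lacks its DEP domain, carries T781A and F782A substitutions that render it catalytically dead so that it should not signal to Rap GTPases, and includes Q270E, which raises its affinity for cAMP. Binding of cAMP changes the conformation of the EPAC segment and thereby the energy transfer between the two fluorophores, so FRET readouts track cAMP fluctuations in real time in living cells. A few short annotated fragments, such as the HIV-1 LTR, ble and lacI matches, are probably incidental backbone or software hits rather than functional elements.
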