Addgene plasmid #170345: Epac-S-H150
Purpose: 6xHis_mT2Del_EPACdDEPCD_Q270E_cp174Cit biosensor to measure realtime changes in FRET reflecting fluctuations in cAMP levels in living cells.
Depositing lab: Kees Jalink. Depositing organization: Netherlands Cancer Institute. Publication: Fourth-generation epac-based FRET sensors for cAMP feature exceptional brightness, photostability and dynamic range: characterization of dedicated sensors for FLIM, for ratiometry and with high affinity. Klarenbeek J, Goedhart J, van Batenburg A, Groenewald D, Jalink K. PLoS One. 2015 Apr 14;10(4):e0122513. doi: 10.1371/journal.pone.0122513. eCollection 2015. PubMed 25875503.
Backbone
  Vector backbone: pcDNA3
  Backbone size w/o insert (bp): 5500
  Vector type: Mammalian Expression
  Selectable markers: Neomycin (select with G418)
Growth in bacteria
  Bacterial resistance: Ampicillin, 100 μg/mL
  Growth temperature: 37°C
  Growth strain: DH5alpha
  Copy number: High Copy
Gene/Insert
  Gene/Insert name: 6xHis_mT2Del_EPACdDEPCD_Q270E_cp174Cit
  Species: H. sapiens (human)
  Mutation: Deletion of DEP domain, Catalytically dead T781A & F782A, increased affinity for cAMP Q270E
  Entrez Gene: RAPGEF3 (a.k.a. CAMP-GEFI, EPAC, EPAC1, HSU79275, bcm910)
  Promoter: CMV
  Cloning method: Restriction Enzyme; 5′ cloning site Unknown (unknown if destroyed)
Terms and licenses: Academic/Nonprofit Terms; Industry Terms: Not Available to Industry
How to cite: Epac-S-H150 was a gift from Kees Jalink (Addgene plasmid # 170345 ; http://n2t.net/addgene:170345 ; RRID:Addgene_170345)
